>Addgene plasmid #210238 | pUdO1s | addgene full sequence | sequence record 425064 | Addgene NGS Result
TAGAAAAGATCAAAGGATCTTCTTGAGATCCTTTTTTTCTGCGCGTAATCTGCTGCTTGCAAACAAAAAA
ACCACCGCTACCAGCGGTGGTTTGTTTGCCGGATCAAGAGCTACCAACTCTTTTTCCGAAGGTAACTGGC
TTCAGCAGAGCGCAGATACCAAATACTGTTCTTCTAGTGTAGCCGTAGTTAGGCCACCACTTCAAGAACT
CTGTAGCACCGCCTACATACCTCGCTCTGCTAATCCTGTTACCAGTGGCTGCTGCCAGTGGCGATAAGTC
GTGTCTTACCGGGTTGGACTCAAGACGATAGTTACCGGATAAGGCGCAGCGGTCGGGCTGAACGGGGGGT
TCGTGCACACAGCCCAGCTTGGAGCGAACGACCTACACCGAACTGAGATACCTACAGCGTGAGCTATGAG
AAAGCGCCACGCTTCCCGAAGGGAGAAAGGCGGACAGGTATCCGGTAAGCGGCAGGGTCGGAACAGGAGA
GCGCACGAGGGAGCTTCCAGGGGGAAACGCCTGGTATCTTTATAGTCCTGTCGGGTTTCGCCACCTCTGA
CTTGAGCGTCGATTTTTGTGATGCTCGTCAGGGGGGCGGAGCCTATGGAAAAACGCCAGCAACGCGGCCC
AGGAAACAGCTATGACCATGCCCGGGTAAGTGACTAGCGGAAACACAGAAAAAAGCCCGCACCTGACAGT
GCGGGCTTTTTTTTTCGACCAAAGGCTCCGAAGAGCCGAGTGTCTTCGGTTCGAGACCGAATTCGCGAGC
TCTCGCTAGCCAGTTTAAACAATTGCGGCCGCGTACTAGTCTATCGATTTGGATCCACCCTGCAGGAAGT
CTAGACCGTCGACACGGTCTCTGAGAGAAGACACGTCGCTCTTCGACGTAAGTAACTGACTCGGTACCAA
ATTCCAGAAAAGAGGCCTCCCGAAAGGGGGGCCTTTTTTCGTTTTGGTCCTAAGCTTAACTGGCCGTCGT
TTTACACCAAGGTTGCCGGGTGACGCACACCGTGGAAACGGATGAAGGCACGAACCCAGTGGACATAAGC
CTGTTCGGTTCGTAAGCTGTAATGCAAGTAGCGTATGCGCTCACGCAACTGGTCCAGAACCTTGACCGAA
CGCAGCGGTGGTAACGGCGCAGTGGCGGTTTTCATGGCTTGTTATGACTGTTTTTTTGGGGTACAGTCTA
TGCCTCGGGCATCCAAGCAGCAAGCGCGTTACGCCGTGGGTCGATGTTTGATGTTATGGAGCAGCAACGA
TGTTACGCAGCAGGGCAGTCGCCCTAAAACAAAGTTAAACATCATGAGGGAAGCGGTGATCGCCGAAGTA
TCGACTCAACTATCAGAGGTAGTTGGCGTCATCGAGCGCCATCTCGAACCGACGTTGCTGGCCGTACATT
TGTACGGCTCCGCAGTGGATGGCGGCCTGAAGCCACACAGTGATATTGATTTGCTGGTTACGGTGACCGT
AAGGCTTGATGAAACAACGCGGCGAGCTTTGATCAACGACCTTTTGGAAACTTCGGCTTCCCCTGGAGAG
AGCGAGATTCTCCGCGCTGTAGAAGTCACCATTGTTGTGCACGACGACATCATTCCGTGGCGTTATCCAG
CTAAGCGCGAACTGCAATTTGGAGAATGGCAGCGCAATGACATTCTTGCAGGTATCTTCGAGCCAGCCAC
GATCGACATTGATCTGGCTATCTTGCTGACAAAAGCAAGAGAACATAGCGTTGCCTTGGTAGGTCCAGCG
GCGGAGGAACTCTTTGATCCGGTTCCTGAACAGGATCTATTTGAGGCGCTAAATGAAACCTTAACGCTAT
GGAACTCGCCGCCCGACTGGGCTGGCGATGAGCGAAATGTAGTGCTTACGTTGTCCCGCATTTGGTACAG
CGCAGTAACCGGCAAAATCGCGCCGAAGGATGTCGCTGCCTACTGGGCAATGGAGCGCCTGCCGGCCCAG
TATCAGCCCGTCATACTTGAAGCTAGACAGGCTTATCTTGGACAAGAAGAAGATCGCTTGGCCTCGCGCG
CAGATCAGTTGGAAGAATTTGTCCACTACGTGAAAGGCGAGATCACCAAGGTAGTCGGCAAATAGTAATA
CGACTCACTATAGGGTAACTAATTGAGGCGCGCCTACCACCGTCAAAAAAAACGGCGCTTTTTAGCGCCG
TTTTTATTTTTCAACCTTCCTAGGTAAGTGACCCTTTAGTGAGGGTTAATT
Features (pLannotate 1.2.2; 7 found; start..end, strand, type, name):
     23..611     +  rep_origin     ori: high-copy-number ColE1/pMB1/pBR322/pUC origin of replication
    969..986     +  CDS            lacZα (fragment): LacZα fragment of β-galactosidase; lacZ fragment
   1042..1065    +  promoter       Pc promoter (fragment): intI1 (promoter lies within the coding sequence); class 1 integron promoter
   1241..1297    +  CDS            GmR (fragment): gentamycin acetyltransferase; aacC1; confers resistance to gentamycin
   1304..2094    +  CDS            SmR (fragment): aminoglycoside adenylyltransferase (Murphy, 1985); aadA; confers resistance to spectinomycin and streptomycin
   2096..2114    +  promoter       T7 promoter: promoter for bacteriophage T7 RNA polymerase
   2203..2221    -  promoter       T3 promoter: promoter for bacteriophage T3 RNA polymerase
