[The description below was written by a language model from this plasmid's Addgene catalogue record and pLannotate feature annotations shown in this document.]
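Description:
pUdO1s is a very compact (2,221 bp) empty-backbone plasmid for bacterial expression, part of the pUdO series of concise plasmids designed for bacterial and mammalian work. It replicates from a high-copy ColE1/pMB1/pUC-type origin and is selected with spectinomycin. Resistance comes from an aadA-type aminoglycoside adenylyltransferase (annotated SmR), which confers resistance to both spectinomycin and streptomycin. The origin and this marker make up most of the plasmid, in keeping with the minimal design implied by the series.

The remaining annotations are short. Upstream of the resistance gene lie a fragment of the class 1 integron Pc promoter and a small piece of a gentamicin acetyltransferase gene. Both probably reflect the integron-derived context from which the aadA cassette was taken, with the Pc fragment plausibly contributing to marker expression, although the record does not say so. No functional gentamicin resistance should be inferred from so short a fragment, and the 18-bp lacZα match is likewise too small to indicate blue/white screening capacity. A forward T7 promoter sits just after the marker and a reverse-oriented T3 promoter lies at the end of the sequence. The two face each other across a short interval that is the likely insertion region, and they could serve as priming sites or phage-polymerase transcription start points.

The record carries no insert, lists Gibson assembly as the cloning method, and does not annotate a dedicated bacterial expression promoter, ribosome-binding site or terminator. Users would therefore typically supply these elements with the cloned cassette. The plasmid serves as a small, high-copy chassis for building spectinomycin-selectable bacterial constructs.
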