Addgene plasmid #210238: pUdO1s
Purpose: (Empty Backbone) high-copy plasmid for bacterial expression
Depositing lab: François-Xavier Campbell-Valois. Depositing organization: University of Ottawa. Publication: pUdOs: Concise Plasmids for Bacterial and Mammalian Cells. Manigat FO, Connell LB, Stewart BN, LePabic AR, Tessier CJG, Emlaw JR, Calvert ND, Rossl A, Shuhendler AJ, daCosta CJB, Campbell-Valois FX. ACS Synth Biol. 2024 Jan 18. doi: 10.1021/acssynbio.3c00408. PubMed 38235654.
Backbone
  Vector backbone: pUdO1s
  Backbone manufacturer: Host-Microbe Interactions lab
  Backbone size (bp): 2221
  Vector type: Bacterial Expression
Growth in bacteria
  Bacterial resistance: Spectinomycin, 50 μg/mL
  Growth temperature: 37°C
  Growth strain: DH5alpha
  Copy number: High Copy
Gene/Insert
  Cloning method: Gibson Cloning
Terms and licenses: Academic/Nonprofit Terms; Industry Terms: Not Available to Industry
How to cite: pUdO1s was a gift from François-Xavier Campbell-Valois (Addgene plasmid # 210238 ; http://n2t.net/addgene:210238 ; RRID:Addgene_210238)
